Addgene plasmid #20316: pTC-28S15-0X
Depositing lab: Dirk Schnappinger. Depositing organization: Cornell University. Publication: Improved tetracycline repressors for gene silencing in mycobacteria. Klotzsche M, Ehrt S, Schnappinger D. Nucleic Acids Res. 2009 Apr;37(6):1778-88. doi: 10.1093/nar/gkp015. Epub 2009 Jan 27. PubMed 19174563.
Backbone
  Vector backbone: pTC-mcs
  Backbone size w/o insert (bp): 3942
  Vector type: Bacterial Expression
Growth in bacteria
  Bacterial resistance: Kanamycin, 50 μg/mL
  Growth temperature: 37°C
  Growth strain: DH5alpha
  Copy number: Low Copy
Gene/Insert
  Gene/Insert name: Psmyc-tetR#28
  Species: synthetic gene derived from Tn10 tetR
  Insert size (bp): 1152
  Cloning method: Restriction Enzyme; 5′ cloning site PacI (not destroyed); 3′ cloning site NotI (not destroyed)
  Sequencing primers: 5′ n/a
Terms and licenses: Academic/Nonprofit Terms; Industry Terms: Not Available to Industry
Depositor comments: A missense mutation was detected in the integrase ORF (T3899A). The impact of this mutation on plasmid functionality is unknown.
How to cite: pTC-28S15-0X was a gift from Dirk Schnappinger (Addgene plasmid # 20316 ; http://n2t.net/addgene:20316 ; RRID:Addgene_20316)
