[The description below was written by a language model from this plasmid's Addgene catalogue record and pLannotate feature annotations shown in this document.]
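Description:
pTC-28S15-0X is a bacterial expression plasmid built on the pTC-mcs backbone and designed to deliver a tetracycline repressor gene into mycobacteria. It is propagated in E. coli through a ColE1/pMB1-type origin and selected with kanamycin via the aph(3')-Ia aminoglycoside phosphotransferase gene. The catalogue lists it as low copy, although the annotation tool labels the origin as a high-copy family member. No mycobacterial replication origin is annotated. Instead, the plasmid carries the mycobacteriophage L5 integrase gene with flanking phage-derived fragments, an arrangement typical of vectors that insert by site-specific recombination into the mycobacterial chromosome as a stable single copy. The attachment site itself is not called out in the feature table.

The roughly 1.15 kb insert, cloned between retained PacI and NotI sites, is Psmyc-tetR#28: a synthetic gene derived from Tn10 tetR, placed under the Psmyc promoter named in the insert field. The promoter is not annotated separately, though a short fragment with homology to a Streptomyces protein lies upstream of the tetR coding sequence and may simply reflect this regulatory region. TetR binds tet operator sites through its N-terminal helix-turn-helix domain and releases them on binding tetracycline, so the plasmid supplies the repressor component for tetracycline-regulated gene silencing in mycobacteria, in line with the associated work on improved repressors. An rrnB T1 terminator provides transcriptional insulation.

The depositor and repository sequences differ slightly in length and coordinates. A missense mutation in the integrase reading frame has also been noted, and its effect on plasmid function is unknown.
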