Features (pLannotate 1.2.2; 9 found; start..end, strand, type, name):
    164..784     -  CDS            tetR: TETR2_ECOLX - Experimental evidence at protein level: Swiss-Prot protein existence level 1. TetR is the repressor of the tetracycline resistance element; its N-terminal region forms a helix-turn-helix structure and binds DNA. Binding of tetracycline to TetR reduces the repressor affinity for the tetracycline resistance gene (tetA) promoter operator sites. From Escherichia coli.
   1004..1108    -  CDS            Y4104_STRCO (fragment): Protein inferred from homology: Swiss-Prot protein existence level 3. From Streptomyces coelicolor (strain ATCC BAA-471 / A3(2) / M145).
   1336..1924    -  rep_origin     ori: high-copy-number ColE1/pMB1/pBR322/pUC origin of replication
   1972..2115    -  CDS            TRA2_ECOLX (fragment): Protein predicted: Swiss-Prot protein existence level 4. Required for transposition of transposon Tn903. From Escherichia coli.
   2256..3071    -  CDS            KanR: aminoglycoside phosphotransferase; aph(3')-Ia; confers resistance to kanamycin in bacteria or G418 (Geneticin®) in eukaryotes
   3189..3293    +  CDS            32 (fragment): VG32_BPML5 - Protein predicted: Swiss-Prot protein existence level 4. From Mycobacterium phage L5 (Mycobacteriophage L5).
   3355..4467    -  CDS            33: VINT_BPML5 - Also known as int. Protein inferred from homology: Swiss-Prot protein existence level 3. Integrase is necessary for integration of the phage into the host genome by site-specific recombination. From Mycobacterium phage L5 (Mycobacteriophage L5).
   4880..4981    +  CDS            34.1 (fragment): VG341_BPMD2 - Protein predicted: Swiss-Prot protein existence level 4. Putative excisionase. From Mycobacterium phage D29 (Mycobacteriophage D29).
   5014..5060    -  terminator     rrnB T1 terminator: transcription terminator T1 from the E. coli rrnB gene
>Addgene plasmid #20316 | pTC-28S15-0X | depositor full sequence | sequence record 9551 | Author sequence
GTCGACATCGATTTAATTAATATGCATCAATTGATTTAAATACTAGTGTTAACTATTTAATTGGGGACCC
TAGAGGTCCCCTTTTTTATTTTAAAAATTTTTTCNAAGGGGACCTCTAGGGTCCCCAGCTGGCTAGCGAG
TCATGAGGTNACCATGGTCATTAGGAGCCGCTCTCGCACTTCAGCTGCTTCTCCAAGCCGCAGATGATCA
GCTCCAGGCCGAACAAGAAGGCCGGCTCGGCGCCCTGGTGGTCGAACAGCTCGATGGCCTGGCGCAGCAA
CGGCGGCATGCTGTCGGTGGTCGGGGTCTCGCGCTCCTCCTTGGCGGCCGTGTGCTCCTGGTCCTCCAAC
ACGCAGCCCAGGGTGAAGTGGCCCACGGCCGACAGGGCGTACAACGCGTTCTCCAGCGAGAAGCCGTTCT
CGGTCATGAAGCGCAGCTGGGTCTCCACGGTGTCGTACTGCTTCTCGTCCGGGCGGGTGCCCAGGTGCAC
CTTGGCGCCGTCGCGGTAGCGCAGCAGCGCGCGGCGGAACGACATGGCGTTGTTGCGCAGGAACGACTGC
CACGACTCGCCGGCCGCCGGCAGCGAGTAGTCGTGGTGGCGCGCCAGGATCTCCACCGCCAGGGCGTCCA
GCAGGGCCCGCTTGTTCTTGACGTGCCAGTACAGGGTCGGCTGCTCGACGCCCAGCTTCTGGGCCAGCTT
GCGGGTGGTCACGCCCTCGATGCCGACCTCGTTGCCCAGGGCCAGGGCGGAGTTGATGACCTTGGACTTG
TCCAGGCGGGACATTGCGAAGTGATTCCTCCTGATGGTACCGCGGATCGTGCTCATTTCGGGCGGCGAAT
CTCTCGGCGTCGAAATGATGTATGCCGTGCTGGTCGTACACACGGGTACTCCCAGAGCCTACTCGACCGA
GCACACGCAGGACAAACTCGCCCACCCCGGGTGGGTTCTCCCGCTCGTCAGAGACCCTTCTCACACCGGG
CCTGTGCGTGCGAACGCACAGATCAACGCCGGGATGGCGTAGAGCTCACTGCGCAGCACCGTGGGGATGC
GGCCGATCATCACGTCGCGGATCGTGCCGCCTCCCACGGCCGTGACGGTGCCGACGATCCAATATTTCTA
GTAGATCTGATATCCTCGAGGCATGCCACGTGCCTGCAGGTTTAAACGCGGCCGCACGCGTTGCGCTCGG
TCGTTCGGCTGCGGCGAGCGGTATCAGCTCACTCAAAGGCGGTAATACGGTTATCCACAGAATCAGGGGA
TAACGCAGGAAAGAACATGTGAGCAAAAGGCCAGCAAAAGGCCAGGAACCGTAAAAAGGCCGCGTTGCTG
GCGTTTTTCCATAGGCTCCGCCCCCCTGACGAGCATCACAAAAATCGACGCTCAAGTCAGAGGTGGCGAA
ACCCGACAGGACTATAAAGATACCAGGCGTTTCCCCCTGGAAGCTCCCTCGTGCGCTCTCCTGTTCCGAC
CCTGCCGCTTACCGGATACCTGTCCGCCTTTCTCCCTTCGGGAAGCGTGGCGCTTTCTCAATGCTCACGC
TGTAGGTATCTCAGTTCGGTGTAGGTCGTTCGCTCCAAGCTGGGCTGTGTGCACGAACCCCCCGTTCAGC
CCGACCGCTGCGCCTTATCCGGTAACTATCGTCTTGAGTCCAACCCGGTAAGACACGACTTATCGCCACT
GGCAGCAGCCACTGGTAACAGGATTAGCAGAGCGAGGTATGTAGGCGGTGCTACAGAGTTCTTGAAGTGG
TGGCCTAACTACGGCTACACTAGAAGGACAGTATTTGGTATCTGCGCTCTGCTGAAGCCAGTTACCTTCG
GAAAAAGAGTTGGTAGCTCTTGATCCGGCAAACAAACCACCGCTGGTAGCGGTGGTTTTTTTGTTTGCAA
GCAGCAGATTACGCGCAGAAAAAAAGGATCTCAAGAAGATCCTTTGATCTTTTCTACGGGGTCTGACGCT
CAGTGGAACTAGTGAGGTCTGCCTCGTGAAGAAGGTGTTGCTGACTCATACCAGGCCTGAATCGCCCCAT
CATCCAGCCAGAAAGTGAGGGAGCCACGGTTGATGAGAGCTTTGTTGTAGGTGGACCAGTTGGTGATTTT
GAACTTTTGCTTTGCCACGGAACGGTCTGCGTTGTCGGGAAGATGCGTGATCTGATCCTTCAACTCAGCA
AAAGTTCGATTTATTCAACAAAGCCGCCGTCCCGTCAAGTCAGCGTAATGCTCTGCCAGTGTTACAACCA
ATTAACCAATTCTGATTAGAAAAACTCATCGAGCATCAAATGAAACTGCAATTTATTCATATCAGGATTA
TCAATACCATATTTTTGAAAAAGCCGTTTCTGTAATGAAGGAGAAAACTCACCGAGGCAGTTCCATAGGA
TGGCAAGATCCTGGTATCGGTCTGCGATTCCGACTCGTCCAACATCAATACAACCTATTAATTTCCCCTC
GTCAAAAATAAGGTTATCAAGTGAGAAATCACCATGAGTGACGACTGAATCCGGTGAGAATGGCAAAAGA
TTATGCATTTCTTTCCAGACTTGTTCAACAGGCCAGCCATTACGCTCGTCATCAAAATCACTCGCATCAA
CCAAACCGTTATTCATTCGTGATTGCGCCTGAGCGAGACGAAATACGCGATCGCTGTTAAAAGGACAATT
ACAAACAGGAATCGAATGCAACCGGCGCAGGAACACTGCCAGCGCATCAACAATATTTTCACCTGAATCA
GGATATTCTTCTAATACCTGGAATGCTGTTTTCCCGGGGATCGCAGTGGTGAGTAACCATGCATCATCAG
GAGTACGGATAAAATGCTTGATGGTCGGAAGAGGCATAAATTCCGTCAGCCAGTTTAGTCTGACCATCTC
ATCTGTAACATCATTGGCAACGCTACCTTTGCCATGTTTCAGAAACAACTCTGGCGCATGGGGCTTCCCA
TACAAGCGATAGATTGTCGCACCTGATTGCCCGACATTATCGCGAGCCCATTTATACCCATATAAATCAG
CATCCATGTTGGAATTTAATCGCGGCCTCGAGCAAGACGTTTCCCGTTGAATATGGCTCATAACACCCCT
TGTATTACTGTTTATGTAAGCAGACAGTTTTATTGTTCATGATGATATATTTTTATCTTGTGCAATGTAA
CATCAGAGATTTTGAGACACAACGTCGCTTTGTTGCTAGCTGGCGGGAACGGCAATGCTCCTGGCGGCGG
CGGGGCTGGTGCCCAGGTCTCCGCACAGAGCGGCGGTGCTGGCGCTCGCGGCCAGGCGTGGTTCTTCGCG
TACTGACAAGAAACCCCCCTCTTTAGGACTCAGTGTCCTTGGGAGGGGGGCTTTTTGCGTTTCAGGAGGT
CTTGGCCAGCTTGGACATCGCCTCAGCGATAGCCTCGTCGCGGGCCTCAGACGCCATCTGGTACTTCATC
GCCATCCTAGGAGTCGTGTGACCGAGACGGGCCATCAGCTCCTTGGTCGTCGCACCTGCCTGAGCGGCGA
ACGTAGCGCCGACAGCGCGGAGGTCGTGGATGCGGAGTTCCGGCCGACCGATCTTGGCGTAGCCACGCTT
CAGCGACTTGGTGAACGCGGACTTCGACAGCCGGTTGCCCTGCGTCGTGGTCACCAGGAATGCCTCGGGG
CCCTTGTTCATCTTCGTACGGTCCTTCATGTGCGCTCGGATCATCTCCGCGACGTGAGGCGGAACCGTCA
CAGGACGCTTCGACCGGACGGTCTTGGCGTTGCCAACGACGATCTTGTTCCCCACGCGGGAAGCGCCACG
GCGCACCCGGAGCTTCATCGTCATGCCGTCGTCCACGATGTCCTTGCGGCGAAGCTCGATCAGCTCTCCG
AACCGGAGGCTCGTCCACGCCAGGATGTATGCCGCGATCCGGTAGTGCTCGAAGATCTCAGCGGCGACGA
TGTCCAGCTCCTCAGGCGTCAGCGCCTCTACGTCGCGCTCATCGGCTGCCTTCTGCTCGATCCGGCACGG
GTTCTCTGCGATCAGCTTGTCCTCGACCGCTGTGTTCATCACCGCCCGGAGGACGTTGTAGGCATGCCGG
CGGGCAGTCGGGTGCTTCCTACCCATCCCGGCCCACCACGCACGCACCAGAGCTGGCGTCATCTCTGTGA
CCGCCACTTCACCTAGCACCGGGTAGATGCGGCGCTCCGCGTGCCCGCTGTACAGATCCCTGGTGCCGTC
TGCGAGGTCGCGCTCCACGAGCCACTTCCGGGTGTACTCCTCCAGCGTGATGGCGCTGGCGGCTGCCTTC
TTCGCCCGGTCCTGTGGAGGGGTCCAGGTCTCCATCTCGATGAGCCGCTTCTCGCCCGCGAGCCAGGCTT
CGGCGTCCATCTTGTTGTCGTAGGTCTGCAGCGCGTAGTACCTCACACCGTCCTGCGGGTTGACGTATGA
GGCTTGGATCCTCCCGCTGCGCTGAGTCTTCAGCGATCCCCATCCGCGACGTGCCAACTAGGTCTCCTCT
CGTCGTGAACAAGGCTACCGGGTTGCAACTCCTGTGCAACTCTCAGGCTTCAACGCGCTTCTACGACCTG
CAATTTCTTTCCACTTAGAGGATGCAGCCGAGAGGGGGTAAAAACCTATCTTGACCGGCCCATATATGTG
GTCGGCAGACACCCATTCTTCCAAACTAGCTACGCGGGTTCGATTCCCGTCGCCCGCTCCGCTGGTCAGA
GGGTGTTTTCGCCCTCTGGCCATTTTTCTTTCCAGGGGTCTGCAACTCTTGTGCGACTCTTCTGACCTGG
GCATACGCGGTTGCAACGCATCCCTGATCTGGCTACTTTCGATGCTGACAAACGAATAGAGCCCCCCGCC
TGCGCGAACAGACGAGGGGCATTCACACCAGATTGGAGCTGGTGCAGTGAAGAGAATAGACCGGGACAAG
GTTGCACCGGGAGTTGCAGCGGTCGGAACCCTCGCCGTCGGCGGGCTGGCGTTCGCCCTGTCGTTCACGG
CTCTAGCTGATCACCGCGGCCATGATGGCCGGACAAACAACAGATAAAACGAAAGGCCCAGTCTTTCGAC
TGAGCCTTTCGTTTTATTTGATGCCTGGCAGTCGATCGTACGCTAGTTAACTAC
