Features (pLannotate 1.2.2; 9 found; start..end, strand, type, name):
    163..783     -  CDS            tetR: TETR2_ECOLX - Experimental evidence at protein level: Swiss-Prot protein existence level 1. TetR is the repressor of the tetracycline resistance element; its N-terminal region forms a helix-turn-helix structure and binds DNA. Binding of tetracycline to TetR reduces the repressor affinity for the tetracycline resistance gene (tetA) promoter operator sites. From Escherichia coli.
   1003..1107    -  CDS            Y4104_STRCO (fragment): Protein inferred from homology: Swiss-Prot protein existence level 3. From Streptomyces coelicolor (strain ATCC BAA-471 / A3(2) / M145).
   1335..1923    -  rep_origin     ori: high-copy-number ColE1/pMB1/pBR322/pUC origin of replication
   1970..2113    -  CDS            TRA2_ECOLX (fragment): Protein predicted: Swiss-Prot protein existence level 4. Required for transposition of transposon Tn903. From Escherichia coli.
   2254..3069    -  CDS            KanR: aminoglycoside phosphotransferase; aph(3')-Ia; confers resistance to kanamycin in bacteria or G418 (Geneticin®) in eukaryotes
   3205..3309    +  CDS            32 (fragment): VG32_BPML5 - Protein predicted: Swiss-Prot protein existence level 4. From Mycobacterium phage L5 (Mycobacteriophage L5).
   3371..4483    -  CDS            33: VINT_BPML5 - Also known as int. Protein inferred from homology: Swiss-Prot protein existence level 3. Integrase is necessary for integration of the phage into the host genome by site-specific recombination. From Mycobacterium phage L5 (Mycobacteriophage L5).
   4896..5036    +  CDS            34.1 (fragment): VG341_BPMD2 - Protein predicted: Swiss-Prot protein existence level 4. Putative excisionase. From Mycobacterium phage D29 (Mycobacteriophage D29).
   5016..5062    -  terminator     rrnB T1 terminator: transcription terminator T1 from the E. coli rrnB gene
>Addgene plasmid #20316 | pTC-28S15-0X | addgene full sequence | sequence record 415834 | Addgene NGS Result
GTCGACATCGATTTAATTAATATGCATCAATTGATTTAAATACTAGTGTTAACTATTTAATTGGGGACCC
TAGAGGTCCCCTTTTTTATTTTAAAAATTTTTTCAAGGGGACCTCTAGGGTCCCCAGCTGGCTAGCGAGT
CATGAGGTCACCATGGTCATTAGGAGCCGCTCTCGCACTTCAGCTGCTTCTCCAAGCCGCAGATGATCAG
CTCCAGGCCGAACAAGAAGGCCGGCTCGGCGCCCTGGTGGTCGAACAGCTCGATGGCCTGGCGCAGCAAC
GGCGGCATGCTGTCGGTGGTCGGGGTCTCGCGCTCCTCCTTGGCGGCCGTGTGCTCCTGGTCCTCCAACA
CGCAGCCCAGGGTGAAGTGGCCCACGGCCGACAGGGCGTACAACGCGTTCTCCAGCGAGAAGCCGTTCTC
GGTCATGAAGCGCAGCTGGGTCTCCACGGTGTCGTACTGCTTCTCGTCCGGGCGGGTGCCCAGGTGCACC
TTGGCGCCGTCGCGGTAGCGCAGCAGCGCGCGGCGGAACGACATGGCGTTGTTGCGCAGGAACGACTGCC
ACGACTCGCCGGCCGCCGGCAGCGAGTAGTCGTGGTGGCGCGCCAGGATCTCCACCGCCAGGGCGTCCAG
CAGGGCCCGCTTGTTCTTGACGTGCCAGTACAGGGTCGGCTGCTCGACGCCCAGCTTCTGGGCCAGCTTG
CGGGTGGTCACGCCCTCGATGCCGACCTCGTTGCCCAGGGCCAGGGCGGAGTTGATGACCTTGGACTTGT
CCAGGCGGGACATTGCGAAGTGATTCCTCCTGATGGTACCGCGGATCGTGCTCATTTCGGGCGGCGAATC
TCTCGGCGTCGAAATGATGTATGCCGTGCTGGTCGTACACACGGGTACTCCCAGAGCCTACTCGACCGAG
CACACGCAGGACAAACTCGCCCACCCCGGGTGGGTTCTCCCGCTCGTCAGAGACCCTTCTCACACCGGGC
CTGTGCGTGCGAACGCACAGATCAACGCCGGGATGGCGTAGAGCTCACTGCGCAGCACCGTGGGGATGCG
GCCGATCATCACGTCGCGGATCGTGCCGCCTCCCACGGCCGTGACGGTGCCGACGATCCAATATTTCTAG
TAGATCTGATATCCTCGAGGCATGCCACGTGCCTGCAGGTTTAAACGCGGCCGCACGCGTTGCGCTCGGT
CGTTCGGCTGCGGCGAGCGGTATCAGCTCACTCAAAGGCGGTAATACGGTTATCCACAGAATCAGGGGAT
AACGCAGGAAAGAACATGTGAGCAAAAGGCCAGCAAAAGGCCAGGAACCGTAAAAAGGCCGCGTTGCTGG
CGTTTTTCCATAGGCTCCGCCCCCCTGACGAGCATCACAAAAATCGACGCTCAAGTCAGAGGTGGCGAAA
CCCGACAGGACTATAAAGATACCAGGCGTTTCCCCCTGGAAGCTCCCTCGTGCGCTCTCCTGTTCCGACC
CTGCCGCTTACCGGATACCTGTCCGCCTTTCTCCCCTCGGGAAGCGTGGCGCTTTCTCATAGCTCACGCT
GTAGGTATCTCAGTTCGGTGTAGGTCGTTCGCTCCAAGCTGGGCTGTGTGCACGAACCCCCCGTTCAGCC
CGACCGCTGCGCCTTATCCGGTAACTATCGTCTTGAGTCCAACCCGGTAAGACACGACTTATCGCCACTG
GCAGCAGCCACTGGTAACAGGATTAGCAGAGCGAGGTATGTAGGCGGTGCTACAGAGTTCTTGAAGTGGT
GGCCTAACTACGGCTACACTAGAAGGACAGTATTTGGTATCTGCGCTCTGCTGAAGCCAGTTACCTTCGG
AAAAAGAGTTGGTAGCTCTTGATCCGGCAAACAAACCACCGCTGGTAGCGGTGGTTTTTTTGTTTGCAAG
CAGCAGATTACGCGCAGAAAAAAAGGATCTCAAGAAGATCCTTTGATCTTTTCTACGGGGTCTGACGCTC
ATGGAACTAGTGAGGTCTGCCTCGTGAAGAAGGTGTTGCTGACTCATACCAGGCCTGAATCGCCCCATCA
TCCAGCCAGAAAGTGAGGGAGCCACGGTTGGTGAGAGCTTTGTTGTAGGTGGACCAGTTGGTGATTTTGA
ACTTTTGCTTTGCCACGGAACGGTCTGCGTTGTCGGGAAGATGCGTGATCTGATCCTTCAACTCAGCAAA
AGTTCGATTTATTCAACAAAGCCGCCGTCCCGTCAAGTCAGCGTAATGCTCTGCCAGTGTTACAACCAAT
TAACCAATTCTGATTAGAAAAACTCATCGAGCATCAAATGAAACTGCAATTTATTCATATCAGGATTATC
AATACCATATTTTTGAAAAAGCCGTTTCTGTAATGAAGGAGAAAACTCACCGAGGCAGTTCCATAGGATG
GCAAGATCCTGGTATCGGTCTGCGATTCCGACTCGTCCAACATCAATACAACCTATTAATTTCCCCTCGT
CAAAAATAAGGTTATCAAGTGAGAAATCACCATGAGTGACGACTGAATCCGGTGAGAATGGCAAAAGATT
ATGCATTTCTTTCCAGACTTGTTCAACAGGCCAGCCATTACGCTCGTCATCAAAATCACTCGCATCAACC
AAACCGTTATTCATTCGTGATTGCGCCTGAGCGAGACGAAATACGCGATCGCTGTTAAAAGGACAATTAC
AAACAGGAATCGAATGCAACCGGCGCAGGAACACTGCCAGCGCATCAACAATATTTTCACCTGAATCAGG
ATATTCTTCTAATACCTGGAATGCTGTTTTCCCGGGGATCGCAGTGGTGAGTAACCATGCATCATCAGGA
GTACGGATAAAATGCTTGATGGTCGGAAGAGGCATAAATTCCGTCAGCCAGTTTAGTCTGACCATCTCAT
CTGTAACATCATTGGCAACGCTACCTTTGCCATGTTTCAGAAACAACTCTGGCGCATGGGGCTTCCCATA
CAAGCGATAGATTGTCGCACCTGATTGCCCGACATTATCGCGAGCCCATTTATACCCATATAAATCAGCA
TCCATGTTGGAATTTAATCGCGGCCTCGAGCAAGACGTTTCCCGTTGAATATGGCTCATAACACCCCTTG
TATTACTGTTTATGTAAGCAGACAGTTTTATTGTTCATGATGATATATTTTTATCTTGTGCAATGTAACA
TCAGAGATTTTGAGACACAACGTGGCTTTCCCCCCCCCCGACGTCAGGTGGCTAGCTGGCGGGAACGGCA
ATGCTCCTGGCGGCGGCGGGGCTGGTGCCCAGGTCTCCGCACAGAGCGGCGGTGCTGGCGCTCGCGGCCA
GGCGTGGTTCTTCGCGTACTGACAAGAAACCCCCCTCTTTAGGACTCAGTGTCCTTGGGAGGGGGGCTTT
TTGCGTTTCAGGAGGTCTTGGCCAGCTTGGACATCGCCTCAGCGATAGCCTCGTCGCGGGCCTCAGACGC
CATCTGGTACTTCATCGCCATCCTAGGAGTCGTGTGACCGAGACGGGCCATCAGCTCCTTGGTCGTCGCA
CCTGCCTGAGCGGCGAACGTAGCGCCGACAGCGCGGAGGTCGTGGATGCGGAGTTCCGGCCGACCGATCT
TGGCGTAGCCACGCTTCAGCGACTTGGTGAACGCGGACTTCGACAGCCGGTTGCCCTGCGTCGTGGTCAC
CAGGAATGCCTCGGGGCCCTTGTTCATCTTCGTACGGTCCTTCATGTGCGCTCGGATCATCTCCGCGACG
TGAGGCGGAACCGTCACAGGACGCTTCGACCGGACGGTCTTGGCGTTGCCAACGACGATCTTGTTCCCCA
CGCGGGAAGCGCCACGGCGCACCCGGAGCTTCATCGTCATGCCGTCGTCCACGATGTCCTTGCGGCGAAG
CTCGATCAGCTCTCCGAACCGGAGGCTCGTCCACGCCAGGATGTATGCCGCGATCCGGTAGTGCACGAAG
ATCTCAGCGGCGACGATGTCCAGCTCCTCAGGCGTCAGCGCCTCTACGTCGCGCTCATCGGCTGCCTTCT
GCTCGATCCGGCACGGGTTCTCTGCGATCAGCTTGTCCTCGACCGCTGTGTTCATCACCGCCCGGAGGAC
GTTGTAGGCATGCCGGCGGGCAGTCGGGTGCTTCCTACCCATCCCGGCCCACCACGCACGCACCAGAGCT
GGCGTCATCTCTGTGACCGCCACTTCACCTAGCACCGGGTAGATGCGGCGCTCCGCGTGCCCGCTGTACA
GATCCCTGGTGCCGTCTGCGAGGTCGCGCTCCACGAGCCACTTCCGGGTGTACTCCTCCAGCGTGATGGC
GCTGGCGGCTGCCTTCTTCGCCCGGTCCTGTGGAGGGGTCCAGGTCTCCATCTCGATGAGCCGCTTCTCG
CCCGCGAGCCAGGCTTCGGCGTCCATCTTGTTGTCGTAGGTCTGCAGCGCGTAGTACCTCACACCGTCCT
GCGGGTTGACGTATGAGGCTTGGATCCTCCCGCTGCGCTGAGTCTTCAGCGATCCCCATCCGCGACGTGC
CAACTAGGTCTCCTCTCGTCGTGAACAAGGCTACCGGGTTGCAACTCCTGTGCAACTCTCAGGCTTCAAC
GCGCTTCTACGACCTGCAATTTCTTTCCACTTAGAGGATGCAGCCGAGAGGGGGTAAAAACCTATCTTGA
CCGGCCCATATATGTGGTCGGCAGACACCCATTCTTCCAAACTAGCTACGCGGGTTCGATTCCCGTCGCC
CGCTCCGCTGGTCAGAGGGTGTTTTCGCCCTCTGGCCATTTTTCTTTCCAGGGGTCTGCAACTCTTGTGC
GACTCTTCTGACCTGGGCATACGCGGTTGCAACGCATCCCTGATCTGGCTACTTTCGATGCTGACAAACG
AATAGAGCCCCCCGCCTGCGCGAACAGACGAGGGGCATTCACACCAGATTGGAGCTGGTGCAGTGAAGAG
AATAGACCGGGACAAGGTTGCACCGGGAGTTGCAGCGGTCGGAACCCTCGCCGTCGGCGGGCTGGCGTTC
GCCCTGTCGTTCACGGCTCTAGCTGATCACCGCGGCCATGATGGCATAAAACGAAAGGCCCAGTCTTTCG
ACTGAGCCTTTCGTTTTATTTGATGCCTGGCAGTCGATCGTACGCTAGTTAACTAC
