>Addgene plasmid #20316 | pTC-28S15-0X | addgene partial sequence | sequence record 26084 | 20316 with pBR322ori-F (GGGAAACGCCTGGTATCTTT)
TCTGACTTGAGCGTCGATTTTTGTGATGCTCGTCAGGGGGGCGGAGCCTATGGAAAAACGCCAGCAACGC
GGCCTTTTTACGGTTCCTGGCCTTTTGCTGGCCTTTTGCTCACATGTTCTTTCCTGCGTTATCCCCTGAT
TCTGTGGATAACCGTATTACCGCCTTTGAGTGAGCTGATACCGCTCGCCGCAGCCGAACGACCGAGCGCA
ACGCGTGCGGCCGCGTTTAAACCTGCAGGCACGTGGCATGCCTCGAGGATATCAGATCTACTAGAAATAT
TGGATCGTCGGCACCGTCACGGCCGTGGGAGGCGGCACGATCCGCGACGTGATGATCGGCCGCATCCCCA
CGGTGCTGCGCAGTGAGCTCTACGCCATCCCGGCGTTGATCTGTGCGTTCGCACGCACAGGCCCGGTGTG
AGAAGGGTCTCTGACGAGCGGGAGAACCCACCCGGGGTGGGCGAGTTTGTCCTGCGTGTGCTCGGTCGAG
TAGGCTCTGGGAGTACCCGTGTGTACGACCAGCACGGCATACATCATTTCGACGCCGAGAGATTCGCCGC
CCGAAATGAGCACGATCCGCGGTACCATCAGGAGGAATCACTTCGCAATGTCCCGCCTGGACAAGTCCNA
GGTCATCAACTCCGCCCTGGCCCTGGGCAACGAGGTCGGCATCGANGGNNNNACCACCCGCAAGCTGGCC
CAGAAGCTGGGCGTCNAGCAGCCGACCCT
